>Addgene plasmid #200387 | pHiUGE smFP-V5 donor (all-in-one) ORF1 | addgene full sequence | sequence record 397525 | Addgene NGS Result
CCTGCAGGCAGCTGCGCGCTCGCTCGCTCACTGAGGCCGCCCGGGCGTCGGGCGACCTTTGGTCGCCCGG
CCTCAGTGAGCGAGCGAGCGCGCAGAGAGGGAGTGGCCAACTCCATCACTAGGGGTTCCTGCGGCCGCAC
GCGTGAGGGCCTATTTCCCATGATTCCTTCATATTTGCATATACGATACAAGGCTGTTAGAGAGATAATT
GGAATTAATTTGACTGTAAACACAAAGATATTAGTACAAAATACGTGACGTAGAAAGTAATAATTTCTTG
GGTAGTTTGCAGTTTTAAAATTATGTTTTAAAATGGACTATCATATGCTTACCGTAACTTGAAAGTATTT
CGATTTCTTGGCTTTATATATCTTGTGGAAAGGACGAAACACCGACGCTTCCGAGTACGGTACGTTTTAG
AGCTAGAAATAGCAAGTTAAAATAAGGCTAGTCCGTTATCAACTTGAAAAAGTGGCACCGAGTCGGTGCT
TTTTTTCTAGGAGGGCCTATTTCCCATGATTCCTTCATATTTGCATATACGATACAAGGCTGTTAGAGAG
ATAATTGGAATTAATTTGACTGTAAACACAAAGATATTAGTACAAAATACGTGACGTAGAAAGTAATAAT
TTCTTGGGTAGTTTGCAGTTTTAAAATTATGTTTTAAAATGGACTATCATATGCTTACCGTAACTTGAAA
GTATTTCGATTTCTTGGCTTTATATATCTTGTGGAAAGGACGAAACACCGGAAGAGCGAGCTCTTCTGTT
TTAGAGCTAGAAATAGCAAGTTAAAATAAGGCTAGTCCGTTATCAACTTGAAAAAGTGGCACCGAGTCGG
TGCTTTTTTTCTAGACCTGTACCGTACTCGGAAGCGTCGGATCCTTAGGTACTATCCAGTCCCAGCAACG
GGTTCGGGATGGGCTTGCCCTGCTGTTGCGTACTGTCGAGGCCCAACAGTGGATTTGGTATTGGCTTTCC
TTGTTGCTGAGTGCTGTCGAGGCCCAGCAAGGGATTTGGTATGGGCTTGCCTCCTTGGCCCTTGTACAGC
TCGTCCATTCCCAACGTAATGCCGGCGGCGGTCACGAACTCCAACAACACCATGTGATCTCGTTTTTCGT
TTGGGTCCTTACTCAGAACGCTCTGAGTCGACAGATAGTGATTATCCGGCAACAGCACGGGGCCATCTCC
GATCGGCGTATTCTGCTGATAGTGGTCCGCCAGTTGAACACTTCCATCGCCACCTGTCGAGTCGAGGCCC
AGCAGAGGGTTGGGGATTGGCTTGCCTTGCTGCTGGGTGCTATCCAGGCCGAGCAGGGGATTGGGTATCG
GTTTGCCACCGCCTTGCTGGCCTCCGGTGCTGTCGAGTCCCAGCAAGGGGTTAGGGATGGGCTTTCCCTG
TTGCTGCGTGCTATCCAAGCCCAGCAGGGGATTCGGGATCGGCTTGCCACCACCTTCCACGTTGTGCCGA
ATTTTGAAATTCGCCTTTATGCCGTTCTTCTGCTTGTCGGCAGTAATGTAGACGTTATGGCTGTTAAAGT
TGTATTCCAGCTTGTGACCCAGAATATTACCGTCTTCCTTGAAATCAATTCCCTTAAGTTCTATCCTGTT
CACCAAGGTGTCTCCCTCGAACTTCACCTCGGCTCGCGTCTTGTAAGTACCGTCATCTTTGAAACTGATC
GTCCGTTCCTGCACGTATCCCTCCGGCATAGCACTCTTAAAGAAGTCATGCTGCTTCATGTGGTCTGGGT
AACGGCTGAAACACTGGACTCCGCCACCCAGGGTTGTAACCAAGGTCGGCCACGGCACCGGCAGCTTTCC
CGTGGTGCATATAAACTTCAGCGTCAATTTTCCGTTGGTGGCATCTCCCTCTCCTTCTCCGCGCACACTA
AACTTGTGTCCGTTAACGTCACCGTCGAGCTCAACCAGAATTGGGACCACGCCGGTAAACAGTTCTTCGC
CCTTACTCACACCTTGGCCCGTGGAGTCCAGGCCCAACAGAGGGTTAGGGATAGGCTTACCTTGTTGCTG
TGTGCTATCCAGACCGAGAAGTGGGTTTGGAATGGGCTTACCCTGCTGCTGAGTACTATCAAGTCCAAGG
AGGGGGTTCGGTATAGGTTTTCCCTCTCGAGCCTGTACCGTACTCGGAAGCGTCCACGTGCGGACCGAGC
GGCCGCAGGAACCCCTAGTGATGGAGTTGGCCACTCCCTCTCTGCGCGCTCGCTCGCTCACTGAGGCCGG
GCGACCAAAGGTCGCCCGACGCCCGGGCTTTGCCCGGGCGGCCTCAGTGAGCGAGCGAGCGCGCAGCTGC
CTGCAGGGGCGCCTGATGCGGTATTTTCTCCTTACGCATCTGTGCGGTATTTCACACCGCATA
[95 nt withheld, positions 2374-2468]
T
[46 nt withheld, positions 2470-2515]
C
[141 nt withheld, positions 2517-2657]
CCTTTGACGTTGGAGTCCACGTTCTTT
[37 nt withheld, positions 2685-2721]
ACTCTATCTCGGGCTATTCTTTTGATTTATAAGGGATTTTGCCGATTTCGGTCTATTGGTTAAAAAATGA
GCTGATTTAACAAAAATTTAACGCGAATTTTAACAAAATATTAACGTTTACAATTTTATGGTGCACTCTC
AGTACAATCTGCTCTGATGCCGCATAGTTAAGCCAGCCCCGACACCCGCCAACACCCGCTGACGCGCCCT
GACGGGCTTGTCTGCTCCCGGCATCCGCTTACAGACAAGCTGTGACCGTCTCCGGGAGCTGCATGTGTCA
GAGGTTTTCACCGTCATCACCGAAACGCGCGAGACGAAAGGGCCTCGTGATACGCCTATTTTTATAGGTT
AATGTCATGATAATAATGGTTTCTTAGACGTCAGGTGGCACTTTTCGGGGAAATGTGCGCGGAACCCCTA
TTTGTTTATTTTTCTAAATACATTCAAATATGTATCCGCTCATGAGACAATAACCCTGATAAATGCTTCA
ATAATATTGAAAAAGGAAGAGTATGAGTATTCAACATTTCCGTGTCGCCCTTATTCCCTTTTTTGCGGCA
TTTTGCCTTCCTGTTTTTGCTCACCCAGAAACGCTGGTGAAAGTAAAAGATGCTGAAGATCAGTTGGGTG
CACGAGTGGGTTACATCGAACTGGATCTCAACAGCGGTAAGATCCTTGAGAGTTTTCGCCCCGAAGAACG
TTTTCCAATGATGAGCACTTTTAAAGTTCTGCTATGTGGCGCGGTATTATCCCGTATTGACGCCGGGCAA
GAGCAACTCGGTCGCCGCATACACTATTCTCAGAATGACTTGGTTGAGTACTCACCAGTCACAGAAAAGC
ATCTTACGGATGGCATGACAGTAAGAGAATTATGCAGTGCTGCCATAACCATGAGTGATAACACTGCGGC
CAACTTACTTCTGACAACGATCGGAGGACCGAAGGAGCTAACCGCTTTTTTGCACAACATGGGGGATCAT
GTAACTCGCCTTGATCGTTGGGAACCGGAGCTGAATGAAGCCATACCAAACGACGAGCGTGACACCACGA
TGCCTGTAGCAATGGCAACAACGTTGCGCAAACTATTAACTGGCGAACTACTTACTCTAGCTTCCCGGCA
ACAATTAATAGACTGGATGGAGGCGGATAAAGTTGCAGGACCACTTCTGCGCTCGGCCCTTCCGGCTGGC
TGGTTTATTGCTGATAAATCTGGAGCCGGTGAGCGTGGGTCTCGCGGTATCATTGCAGCACTGGGGCCAG
ATGGTAAGCCCTCCCGTATCGTAGTTATCTACACGACGGGGAGTCAGGCAACTATGGATGAACGAAATAG
ACAGATCGCTGAGATAGGTGCCTCACTGATTAAGCATTGGTAACTGTCAGACCAAGTTTACTCATATATA
CTTTAGATTGATTTAAAACTTCATTTTTAATTTAAAAGGATCTAGGTGAAGATCCTTTTTGATAATCTCA
TGACCAAAATCCCTTAACGTGAGTTTTCGTTCCACTGAGCGTCAGACCCCGTAGAAAAGATCAAAGGATC
TTCTTGAGATCCTTTTTTTCTGCGCGTAATCTGCTGCTTGCAAACAAAAAAACCACCGCTACCAGCGGTG
GTTTGTTTGCCGGATCAAGAGCTACCAACTCTTTTTCCGAAGGTAACTGGCTTCAGCAGAGCGCAGATAC
CAAATACTGTTCTTCTAGTGTAGCCGTAGTTAGGCCACCACTTCAAGAACTCTGTAGCACCGCCTACATA
CCTCGCTCTGCTAATCCTGTTACCAGTGGCTGCTGCCAGTGGCGATAAGTCGTGTCTTACCGGGTTGGAC
TCAAGACGATAGTTACCGGATAAGGCGCAGCGGTCGGGCTGAACGGGGGGTTCGTGCACACAGCCCAGCT
TGGAGCGAACGACCTACACCGAACTGAGATACCTACAGCGTGAGCTATGAGAAAGCGCCACGCTTCCCGA
AGGGAGAAAGGCGGACAGGTATCCGGTAAGCGGCAGGGTCGGAACAGGAGAGCGCACGAGGGAGCTTCCA
GGGGGAAACGCCTGGTATCTTTATAGTCCTGTCGGGTTTCGCCACCTCTGACTTGAGCGTCGATTTTTGT
GATGCTCGTCAGGGGGGCGGAGCCTATGGAAAAACGCCAGCAACGCGGCCTTTTTACGGTTCCTGGCCTT
TTGCTGGCCTTTTGCTCACATGT
Features (pLannotate 1.2.2; 16 found; start..end, strand, type, name):
     12..39      +  repeat_region  AAV2 ITR (fragment): inverted terminal repeat of adeno-associated virus serotype 2 inverted
     68..95      +  repeat_region  AAV2 ITR (fragment): inverted terminal repeat of adeno-associated virus serotype 2 inverted
    145..385     +  promoter       U6 promoter: RNA polymerase III promoter for human U6 snRNA
    414..489     +  misc_RNA       gRNA scaffold: guide RNA scaffold for the Streptococcus pyogenes CRISPR/Cas9 system
    501..741     +  promoter       U6 promoter: RNA polymerase III promoter for human U6 snRNA
    768..843     +  misc_RNA       gRNA scaffold: guide RNA scaffold for the Streptococcus pyogenes CRISPR/Cas9 system
   1035..1967    -  CDS            vsfGFP-9 (fragment): vsfGFP-9 is a basic (constitutively fluorescent) green fluorescent protein published in 2015, derived from Aequorea victoria. It has low acid sensitivity.
   1999..2021    -  CDS            V5 tag (fragment): epitope tag from simian virus 5
   2177..2317    +  repeat_region  AAV2 ITR: inverted terminal repeat of adeno-associated virus serotype 2 inverted
   2322..2373    -  misc_feature   bom (fragment): basis of mobility region from pBR322
   2392..2847    +  rep_origin     f1 ori (sequence partly withheld): f1 bacteriophage origin of replication; arrow indicates direction of (+) strand synthesis
   2848..2897    -  misc_feature   bom (fragment): basis of mobility region from pBR322
   2999..3034    -  CDS            rop (fragment): Rop protein, which maintains plasmids at low copy number; rop
   3129..3233    +  promoter       AmpR promoter: bla
   3234..4094    +  CDS            AmpR: β-lactamase; bla; confers resistance to ampicillin, carbenicillin, and related antibiotics
   4265..4853    +  rep_origin     ori: high-copy-number ColE1/pMB1/pBR322/pUC origin of replication
