[The description below was written by a language model from this plasmid's Addgene catalogue record and pLannotate feature annotations shown in this document.]
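Description:
pHiUGE smFP-V5 donor (all-in-one) ORF1 is an AAV-format donor plasmid built on the pHiUGE backbone for tagging endogenously expressed proteins at the C-terminus with the "spaghetti monster" smFP-V5 reporter. It is catalogued as a mammalian expression vector. The feature table shows a cassette bounded by AAV2 inverted terminal repeats, one complete and the other detected only as fragments, which would allow the region between them to be packaged into recombinant AAV. The bacterial portion carries a high-copy ColE1/pUC-type origin, an f1 phage origin, and an ampicillin resistance gene (β-lactamase) under its own promoter, along with small remnants of pBR322 bom and rop sequences.

Between the ITRs sit two tandem human U6 (RNA polymerase III) promoters, each followed by a Streptococcus pyogenes Cas9 guide RNA scaffold, so the plasmid can express two guide RNAs. The guide sequences themselves are not annotated. The record lists undestroyed SapI sites as the cloning sites, but it does not say what each guide targets. On the opposite strand lies the payload: a GFP-derived coding region (annotated by similarity as a vsfGFP-9 fragment) with an adjacent V5 tag fragment. This fits smFP-V5, a GFP-scaffold protein carrying multiple V5 epitopes for sensitive antibody detection. No promoter is annotated for this coding sequence, which suits a donor meant to be inserted into a genomic locus and expressed as a fusion from the endogenous gene. "ORF1" presumably denotes one of several reading-frame variants, and "all-in-one" the combination of guide cassettes and donor on one plasmid, though the record does not define either term. Cas9 is not encoded here and must be supplied separately.
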