Addgene plasmid #200387: pHiUGE smFP-V5 donor (all-in-one) ORF1
Purpose: Tagging endogenously expressed proteins with "spaghetti monster" smFP-V5, C-terminal
Depositing lab: Scott Soderling. Depositing organization: Duke University. Publication: Proximity analysis of native proteomes reveals phenotypic modifiers in a mouse model of autism and related neurodevelopmental conditions. Gao Y, Shonai D, Trn M, Zhao J, Soderblom EJ, Garcia-Moreno SA, Gersbach CA, Wetsel WC, Dawson G, Velmeshev D, Jiang YH, Sloofman LG, Buxbaum JD, Soderling SH. Nat Commun. 2024 Aug 9;15(1):6801. doi: 10.1038/s41467-024-51037-x. PubMed 39122707.
Backbone
  Vector backbone: pHiUGE
  Vector type: Mammalian Expression
Growth in bacteria
  Bacterial resistance: Ampicillin, 100 μg/mL
  Growth temperature: 30°C
  Growth strain: NEB Stable
  Copy number: Unknown
Gene/Insert
  Gene/Insert name: spaghetti monster smFP-V5 (ref: PMID: 25915120, Addgene plasmid # 59758 )
  Species: Other
  Mutation: NA
  Cloning method: Restriction Enzyme; 5′ cloning site SapI (not destroyed); 3′ cloning site SapI (not destroyed)
Terms and licenses: Academic/Nonprofit Terms; Industry Terms: Not Available to Industry
Depositor comments: Please visit https://www.biorxiv.org/content/10.1101/2022.10.06.511211v1 for bioRxiv preprint.
How to cite: pHiUGE smFP-V5 donor (all-in-one) ORF1 was a gift from Scott Soderling (Addgene plasmid # 200387 ; http://n2t.net/addgene:200387 ; RRID:Addgene_200387)
